>Addgene plasmid #204400 | pMZ3012 | addgene full sequence | sequence record 403606 | Addgene NGS Result
AAAAAAACACAAAAGACCACATTTTTTAATGTGGTCTTTTATTCTTCAACTAAAGCACCCATTAGTTCAA
CAAACGAAAATTGGATAAAGTGGGATATTTTTAAAATATATATTTATGTTACAGTAATATTGACTTTTAA
AAAAGGATTGATTCTAATGAAGAAAGCAGACAAGTAAGCCTCCTAAATTCACTTTAGATAAAAATTTAGG
AGGCATATCAAATGAACTTTAATAAAATTGATTTAGACAATTGGAAGAGAAAAGAGATATTTAATCATTA
TTTGAACCAACAAACGACTTTTAGTATAACCACAGAAATTGATATTAGTGTTTTATACCGAAACATAAAA
CAAGAAGGATATAAATTTTACCCTGCATTTATTTTCTTAGTGACAAGGGTGATAAACTCAAATACAGCTT
TTAGAACTGGTTACAATAGCGACGGAGAGTTAGGTTATTGGGATAAGTTAGAGCCACTTTATACAATTTT
TGATGGTGTATCTAAAACATTCTCTGGTATTTGGACTCCTGTAAAGAATGACTTCAAAGAGTTTTATGAT
TTATACCTTTCTGATGTAGAGAAATATAATGGTTCGGGGAAATTGTTTCCCAAAACACCTATACCTGAAA
ATGCTTTTTCTCTTTCTATTATTCCATGGACTTCATTTACTGGGTTTAACTTAAATATCAATAATAATAG
TAATTACCTTCTACCCATTATTACAGCAGGAAAATTCATTAATAAAGGTAATTCAATATATTTACCGCTA
TCTTTACAGGTACATCATTCTGTTTGTGATGGTTATCATGCAGGATTGTTTATGAACTCTATTCAGGAAT
TGTCAGATAGGCCTAATGACTGGCTTTTATAATATGAGATAATGCCGACTGTACTTTTTACAGTCGGTTT
TCTAATGTCACTAACCTGCCCCGCCAGAAAACAATAAACCCTTGCATAGGGGGAATCCGTTTAGGCTGGG
CGGTGATAGCTTCTCGTTCAGGCAGTACGCCTCTTTTCTTTTCCAGACCTGAGGGAGGCGGAAATGGTGT
GAGGTTCCCGGGGAAAAGCCAAATAGGCGATCGCGGGAGTGCTTTATTTGAAGATCAGGCTATCACTGCG
GTCAATAGATTTCACAATGTGATGGCTGGACAGCCTGAGGAACTCTCGAACCCGAATGGAAACAACCAGA
TATTTATGAATCAGCGCGGCTCACATGGCGTTGTGCTGGCAAATGCAGGTTCATCCTCTGTCTCTATCAA
TACGGCAACAAAATTGCCTGATGGCAGGTATGACAATAAAGCTGGAGCGGGTTCATTTCAAGTGAACGAT
GGTAAACTGACAGGCACGATCAATGCCAGGTCTGTAGCTGTGCTTTATCCTGATGATATTGCAAAAGCGC
CTCATGTTTTCCTTGAGAATTACAAAACAGGTGTAACACATTCTTTCAATGATCAACTGACGATTACCTT
GCGTGCAGATGCGAATACAACAAAAGCCGTTTATCAAATCAATAATGGACCAGAGACGGCGTTTAAGGAT
GGAGATCAATTCACAATCGGAAAAGGAGATCCATTTGGCAAAACATACACCATCATGTTAAAAGGAACGA
ACAGTGATGGTGTAACGAGGACCGAGAAATACAGTTTTGTTAAAAGAGATCCAGCGTCGGCCAAAACCAT
CGGCTATCAAAATCCGAATCATTGGAGCCAGGTAAATGCTTATATCTATAAACATGATGGGAGCCGAGTA
ATTGAATTGACCGGATCTTGGCCTGGAAAACCAATGACTAAAAATGCAGACGGAATTTACACGCTGACGC
TGCCTGCGGACACGGATACAACCAACGCAAAAGTGATTTTTAATAATGGCAGCGCCCAAGTGCCCGGTCA
GAATCAGCCTGGCTTTGATTACGTGCTAAATGGTTTATATAATGACTCGGGCTTAAGCGGTTCTCTTCCC
CATTGACCCAGAAGCGGGAGACCAGAAACAAAAAAAGGCCCCCCGTTAGGGAGGCCTTCAATAATTGGTT
GTGTCTCAAAATCTCTGATGTACATTGCACAAGATAAAAATATATCATCATGAACAATAAAACTGTCTGC
TTACATAAACAGTAATACAAGGGGTGTTATGAGCCATATTCAACGGGAAACGTCTTGCTCCAGGCCGCGA
TTAAATTCCAACATGGATGCTGATTTATATGGGTATAAATGGGCTCGCGATAATGTCGGGCAATCAGGTG
CGACAATCTATCGATTGTATGGGAAGCCCGATGCGCCAGAGTTGTTTCTGAAACATGGCAAAGGTAGCGT
TGCCAATGATGTTACAGATGAGATGGTCAGACTAAACTGGCTGACGGAATTTATGCCTCTTCCGACCATC
AAGCATTTTATCCGTACTCCTGATGATGCATGGTTACTCACCACTGCGATCCCCGGGAAAACAGCATTCC
AGGTATTAGAAGAATATCCTGATTCAGGTGAAAATATTGTTGATGCGCTGGCAGTGTTCCTGCGCCGGTT
GCATTCGATTCCTGTTTGTAATTGTCCTTTTAACAGCGATCGCGTATTTCGTCTCGCTCAGGCGCAATCA
CGAATGAATAACGGTTTGGTTGATGCGAGTGATTTTGATGACGAGCGTAATGGCTGGCCTGTTGAACAAG
TCTGGAAAGAAATGCATAAGCTTTTGCCATTCTCACCGGATTCAGTCGTCACTCATGGTGATTTCTCACT
TGATAACCTTATTTTTGACGAGGGGAAATTAATAGGTTGTATTGATGTTGGACGAGTCGGAATCGCAGAC
CGATACCAGGATCTTGCCATCCTATGGAACTGCCTCGGTGAGTTTTCTCCTTCATTACAGAAACGGCTTT
TTCAAAAATATGGTATTGATAATCCTGATATGAATAAATTGCAGTTTCATTTGATGCTCGATGAGTTTTT
CTAAGGTAACTGTCAGACCAAGTTTACTCATATATACTTTAGATTGATTTTTCGTTCCACTGAGCGTCAG
ACCCCTTAATAAGATGATCTTCTTGAGATCGTTTTGGTCTGCGCGTAATCTCTTGCTCTGAAAACGAAAA
AACCGCCTTGCAGGGCGGTTTTTCGAAGGTTCTCTGAGCTACCAACTCTTTGAACCGAGGTAACTGGCTT
GGAGGAGCGCAGTCACCAAAACTTGTCCTTTCAGTTTAGCCTTAACCGGCGCATGACTTCAAGACTAACT
CCTCTAAATCAATTACCAGTGGCTGCTGCCAGTGGTGCTTTTGCATGTCTTTCCGGGTTGGACTCAAGAC
GATAGTTACCGGATAAGGCGCAGCGGTCGGACTGAACGGGGGGTTCGTGCATACAGTCCAGCTTGGAGCG
AACTGCCTACCCGGAACTGAGTGTCAGGCGTGGAATGAGACAAACGCGGCCATAACAGCGGAATGACACC
GGTAAACCGAAAGGCAGGAACAGGAGAGCGCACGAGGGAGCCGCCAGGGGGAAACGCCTGGTATCTTTAT
AGTCCTGTCGGGTTTCGCCACCACTGATTTGAGCGTCAGATTTCGTGATGCTTGTCAGGGGGGCGGAGCC
TATGGAAAAACGGCTTTGCCGCGGCCCTCTCACTTCCCTGTTAAGTATCTTCCTGGCATCTTCCGGGAAA
TCTCCGCCCCGTTCGTAAGCCATTTCCGCTCGCCGCAGTCGAACGACCGAGCGTAGCGAGTCAGTGAGCG
AGGAAGCGGAATATATCCTGTATCACATATTCTGCTGACGCACCGGTGCAGCCTTTTTTCTCCTGCCACA
TGAAGCACTTCACTGACACCCTCATCAGTGCCAACATAGTAAGCCAGTATACACTCCGCTAGCGCTGAGG
TCTGCCTCGTGCTTCAAAAAATCAAATAAGGAGTGTCAAGAATGTTTGCAAAACGATTCAAAACCTCTTT
ACTGCCGTTATTCGCTGGATTTTTATTGCTGTTTCATTTGGTTCTGGCAGGACCGGCGGCTGCGAGTGCT
GAAACGGCGAACAAATCGAATGAGCTTACAGCACCGTCGATCAAAAGCGGAACCATTCTTCATGCATGGA
ATTGGTCGTTCAATACGTTAAAACACAATATGAAGGATATTCATGATGCAGGATATACAGCCATTCAGAC
ATCTCCGATTAACCAAGTAAAGGAAGGGAATCAAGGAGATAAAAGCATGTCGAACTGGTACTGGCTGTAT
CAGCCGACATCGTATCAAATTGGCAACCGTTACTTAGGTACTGAACAAGAATTTAAAGAAATGTGTGCAG
CCGCTGAAGAATATGGCATAAAGGTCATTGTTGACGCGGTCATCAATCATACCACCAGTGATTATGCCGC
GATTTCCAATGAGGTTAAGAGTATTCCAAACTGGACACATGGAAACACACAAATTAAAAACTGGTCTGAT
CGATGGGATGTCACGCAGAATTAAATAGTACATAATGGATTTCCTTACGCGAAATACGGGCAGACATGGC
CTGCCCGGTTATTATTATTTTTGACACCAGACCAACTGGTAATGGTAGCGACCGGCGCTCAGGATCCTAA
CTCACATTAATTGCGTTGCGCTCACTGCCCGCTTTCCAGTCGGGAAACCTGTCGTGCCAGCTGCATTAAT
GAATCGGCCAACGCGCGGGGAGAGGCGGTTTGCGTATTGGGCGCCAGGGTGGTTTTTCTTTTCACCAGTG
AGACGGGCAACAGCTGATTGCCCTTCACCGCCTGGCCCTGAGAGAGTTGCAGCAAGCGGTCCACGCTGGT
TTGCCCCAGCAGGCGAAAATCCTGTTTGATGGTGGTTGACGGCGGGATATAACATGAGCTATCTTCGGTA
TCGTCGTATCCCACTACCGAGATATCCGCACCAACGCGCAGCCCGGACTCGGTAATGGCGCGCATTGCGC
CCAGCGCCATCTGATCGTTGGCAACCAGCATCGCAGTGGGAACGATGCCCTCATTCAGCATTTGCATGGT
TTGTTGAAAACCGGACATGGCACTCCAGTCGCCTTCCCGTTCCGCTATCGGCTGAATTTGATTGCGAGTG
AGATATTTATGCCAGCCAGCCAGACGCAGACGCGCCGAGACAGAACTTAATGGGCCCGCTAACAGCGCGA
TTTGCTGGTGACCCAATGCGACCAGATGCTCCACGCCCAGTCGCGTACCGTCCTCATGGGAGAAAATAAT
ACTGTTGATGGGTGTCTGGTCAGAGACATCAAGAAATAACGCCGGAACATTAGTGCAGGCAGCTTCCACA
GCAATGGCATCCTGGTCATCCAGCGGATAGTTAATGATCAGCCCACTGACGCGTTGCGCGAGAAGATTGT
GCACCGCCGCTTTACAGGCTTCGACGCCGCTTCGTTCTACCATCGACACCACCACGCTGGCACCCAGTTG
ATCGGCGCGAGATTTAATCGCCGCGACAATTTGCGACGGCGCGTGCAGGGCCAGACTGGAGGTGGCAACG
CCAATCAGCAACGACTGTTTGCCCGCCAGTTGTTGTGCCACGCGGTTGGGAATGTAATTCAGCTCCGCCA
TCGCCGCTTCCACTTTTTCCCGCGTTTTCGCAGAAACGTGGCTGGCCTGGTTCACCACGCGGGAAACGGT
CTGATAAGAGACACCGGCATACTCTGCGACATCGTATAACGTTACTGGTTTCATCAAAATCGTCTCCCTC
CGTTTGAATATTTGATTGATCGTAACCAGATGAAGCACTCTTTCCACTATCCCTACAGTGTTATGGCTTG
AACAATCACGAAACAATAATTGGTACGTACGATCTTTCAGCCGACTCAAACATCAAATCTTACAAATGTA
GTCTTTGAAAGTATTACATATGTAAGATTTAAATGCAACCGTTTTTTCGGAAGGAAATGATGACCTCGAG
CAACGTTCTTGCCATTGCTGCATAAAAAACGCCCGGCGGCAACCGAGCGTTCTGAATTAATTAATCATCG
GGAAGATCTTCATCACCGAAACGCGGCAGGCAGCTCTAGAGTTAACATTACCTGGACCAAAACGAAAAAA
GACGCTCTAAAAGCGTCTCTTTTCTGGAATTTGGTACCGAGCATTTTAGATGAGGCCCAGCGCCGCGGCG
TAGGCGGCAGCCAGCGTCTTGTTCGGCGCGTCGAACTTCTTCTGGATGTTCTTGTGGTGGAAGTTCACCG
TGCTCTCGGAGATGCTCAGGATGATGGCGATTTCCCCGGAACTCTTGCCGTCGGCGGTCCATTGCAGGAT
CTCGCGTTCGCGATGGCTCAGGCAGACCGGGTTGGACATCAGCATCGGATGCTCCAGGTCGGTCAGCTTC
TGGGTCAGCAACTCGATCATGCAACGCAGCCGCAGGCGGATTTCCTCGCGCTCGAAGCTGGAGATGTTCT
GCTGGTCGCGCGCCACGGAAAGCACGCTGAGCAAATTGTTCGGCGCGCGGATCGGCAAGGTCGCGCCGAC
ACAGAGGCCCCAATCGCGAGCCTCGTTCCAGAGCATCCGGCTCTGGTCGAACAGGCTGTCGCTCCAGACC
ACCATTTCCGAGGAGCGCAGGCCGTTGAGGATCGCCGGATCCACGGCCCCGTAGTTCTGCATCTGGTATC
GCTCCAGCCAGGCCTTGGGATAGGTGCCATGGACCTCGGTCTTGGGCCGGGTGAAGGGAATCGTGTGGCG
CACGCCATAGGCGTAGTAATCGAAGCCCAGGCGCCGCACTTCCTTTTCCAGGACGGCGAACACGCCCTGG
CTGTCGTGGATCGGCTGCATCTCGCTACGCAAACCGTCCCACCACAGCAAAAAGCCTCCGTCATTCCTCA
TAATATTTTACCTCCTTTACTTACTCCCTAACGTATTAAACAAAATTATTTGTAGAGGTCATAAGTTTCG
TCGCATTTCAGCGACTCATCAGTGGGCTTAGCCCAGACTTATGACTTCAGTCACAACTATGTTCAATAGT
ACCATAGAAAATCATTCCAATACAAACAATAACCATCTCCAGCGACCTCATTGGACCAAAACGAAAAAAG
GCCCCCCTTTCGGGAGGCCTCTTTTCTGGAATTTGGTACCGAGTTACTTATTTGTATAGTTCATCCATGC
CATGTGTAATCCCAGCAGCTGTTACAAACTCAAGAAGGACCATGTGATCTCTCTTTTCGTTGGGATCTTT
CGAAAGGGCAGATTGGTAGGACAGGTAATGGTTGTCTGGTAAAAGGACAGGGCCATCGCCAATTGGAGTA
TTTTGTTGATAATGGTCTGCTAGTTGAACGCTTCCATCTTCAATGTTGTGTCTAATTTTGAAGTTAACTT
TGATTCCATTCTTTTGTTTGTCTGCCATGATGTATACATTGTGTGAGTTATAGTTGTATTCCAATTTGTG
TCCAAGAATGTTTCCATCTTCTTTAAAATCAATACCTTTTAACTCGATTCTATTAACAAGGGTATCACCT
TCAAACTTGACTTCAGCACGTGTCTTGTAGTTCCCGTCATCTTTGAAAAATATAGTTCTTTCCTGTACAT
AACCTTCGGGCATGGCACTCTTGAAAAAGTCATGCTGTTTCATATGATCTGGGTATCTCGCAAAGCATTG
AAGTCCATACGCGAAAGTAGTGACAAGTGTTGGCCATGGAACAGGTAGTTTTCCAGTAGTGCAAATAAAT
TTAAGGGTAAGTTTTCCGTATGTTGCATCACCTTCACCCTCTCCACTGACAGAAAATTTGTGCCCATTAA
CATCACCATCTAATTCAACAAGAATTGGGACAACTCCAGTGAAAAGTTCTTCTCCTTTACTCATAGTAGT
TCCTCCTTATGTAAGCTTCCTCTAGTATTAAACAAAATTATTTGTAGAGGCTGTTTCGTCCTCACGGACT
CATCAGACCGGAAAGCACATCCGGTGACAGCTTCAGACTACATTTATTATAGCCAATTCGAAAGCTAACG
GTAACTGCCAGATTTCACAGGACTCCAAGCCAAGAGTTTGTAGAAACGCAAAAAGGCCATCCGTCAGGAT
GGCCTTCTGCTTAGCTAGAGCGGCGGATTTGTCCTACTCAGGAGAGCGTTCACCGACAAACAACAGATAA
AACGAAAGGCCCAGTCTTTCGACTGAGCCTTTCGTTTTATTTGATGCCTCAAGCTAGAGAGTCGAATTCC
CGGCAATAGTTACCCTTATTATCAAGATAAGAAAGAAAAGGATTTTTCGCTACGCTCAAATCCTTT
Features (pLannotate 1.2.2; 16 found; start..end, strand, type, name):
    222..869     +  CDS            cat: CAT1_STAAU - Experimental evidence at transcript level: Swiss-Prot protein existence level 2. This enzyme is an effector of chloramphenicol resistance in bacteria. From Staphylococcus aureus.
    965..1963    +  CDS            amyE (fragment): AMY_BACSU - Also known as amyA. Experimental evidence at protein level: Swiss-Prot protein existence level 1. From Bacillus subtilis (strain 168).
   2129..2944    +  CDS            KanR: aminoglycoside phosphotransferase; aph(3')-Ia; confers resistance to kanamycin in bacteria or G418 (Geneticin®) in eukaryotes
   3033..3578    +  rep_origin     p15A ori: Plasmids containing the medium-copy-number p15A origin of replication can be propagated in E. coli cells that contain a second plasmid with the ColE1 origin.
   3666..3721    +  rep_origin     RSF ori (fragment): Plasmids containing the RSF 1030 origin of replication can be propagated in E. coli cells that contain additional plasmids with compatible origins.
   3820..3846    -  misc_feature   bom (fragment): basis of mobility region from pBR322
   3892..4431    +  CDS            amyE (fragment): AMY_BACSU - Also known as amyA. Experimental evidence at protein level: Swiss-Prot protein existence level 1. From Bacillus subtilis (strain 168).
   4572..5653    -  CDS            lacI (fragment): lac repressor; lacI; The lac repressor binds to the lac operator to inhibit transcription in E. coli. This inhibition can be relieved by adding lactose or isopropyl-β-D-thiogalactopyranoside (IPTG).
   5902..5936    -  terminator     lambda t0 terminator: minimal transcription terminator from phage lambda (Scholtissek and Grosse, 1987)
   6069..6791    -  CDS            rhlR: RHLR_PSEAE - Also known as lasM, vsmR. Protein inferred from homology: Swiss-Prot protein existence level 3. Necessary for transcriptional activation of the rhlAB genes encoding the rhamnosyltransferase. It also functions as a transcriptional activator of elastase structural gene (lasB). Binds to autoinducer molecules BHL (N-butanoyl-L-homoserine lactone), and HHL (N-hexanoyl-L-homoserine lactone). From Pseudomonas aeruginosa (strain ATCC 15692 / DSM 22644 / CIP 104116 / JCM 14847 / LMG 12228 / 1C / PRS 101 / PAO1).
   6849..6902    -  ncRNA          Hammerhead 3 (fragment): Accession: RF00008 - Hammerhead ribozyme (type III)
   7051..7764    -  CDS            GFPmut2: GFPmut2 is a basic (constitutively fluorescent) green fluorescent protein published in 1996, derived from Aequorea victoria. It is reported to be a very rapidly-maturing weak dimer.
   7821..7870    -  misc_RNA       sTRSV HHRz: hammerhead ribozyme from the tobacco ringspot virus satellite RNA (Khvorova et al., 2003)
   7961..7988    -  terminator     rrnB T2 terminator: transcription terminator T2 from the E. coli rrnB gene
   8007..8093    -  terminator     rrnB T1 terminator: Escherichia coli rrnB; transcription terminator T1 from the E. coli rrnB gene
   8122..37      +  CDS            cop (fragment) (across the origin): COP1_STAAU - Protein predicted: Swiss-Prot protein existence level 4. Putative control of replication message. From Staphylococcus aureus.
