[The description below was written by a language model from this plasmid's Addgene catalogue record and pLannotate feature annotations shown in this document.]
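Description:
pMZ3012 is an 8.2 kb synthetic-biology shuttle vector built on the pNH4 backbone that carries a sensor for the quorum-sensing signal C4-HSL (N-butanoyl-homoserine lactone), designed to work in the Gram-positive bacterium Bacillus subtilis. In E. coli it replicates from a p15A origin, is catalogued as low copy, and is selected with kanamycin through an aph(3')-Ia KanR gene. It does not appear to carry a complete B. subtilis replicon. Instead, two fragments of the amyE (alpha-amylase) gene serve as homology arms that direct integration into the chromosomal amyE locus. A Staphylococcus aureus cat gene lies between these arms with the sensor cassette, and it confers chloramphenicol resistance once the construct is integrated. The KanR gene and p15A origin sit outside the arms and would be left behind after a double crossover.

The sensor has two transcription units. The Pseudomonas aeruginosa LuxR-type regulator RhlR, which binds C4-HSL, is expressed from the PftsH promoter. A GFP reporter, annotated as the fast-maturing GFPmut2 variant, is driven by a synthetic RhlR-responsive promoter named PRhl0L0L12. When C4-HSL is present, RhlR is expected to activate this promoter, so fluorescence reports the signal concentration. Hammerhead ribozyme sequences, including sTRSV, are annotated upstream of both coding regions. They most likely act as self-cleaving insulators that standardise the 5' ends of the transcripts. The lambda t0 and rrnB T1/T2 terminators are also annotated around the cassette. A lacI fragment lies within the integrating region, but the record does not state its role in this design. The construct is used to build and characterise homoserine lactone–responsive circuits in B. subtilis.
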