Addgene plasmid #204400: pMZ3012
Purpose: A C4-HSL sensor for B. subtilis on a shuttle vector for B. subtilis and E. coli.
Depositing lab: Lauren Andrews. Depositing organization: University of Massachusetts, Amherst. Publication: Synthetic Homoserine Lactone Sensors for Gram-Positive Bacillus subtilis Using LuxR-Type Regulators. Zeng M, Sarker B, Howitz N, Shah I, Andrews LB. ACS Synth Biol. 2023 Dec 11. doi: 10.1021/acssynbio.3c00504. PubMed 38079538.
Backbone
  Vector backbone: pNH4
  Backbone size w/o insert (bp): 6429
  Total vector size (bp): 8186
  Modifications to backbone: This is a shuttle vector containing AmyE homologous arms for integration into B. subtilis genome.
  Vector type: Synthetic Biology
Growth in bacteria
  Bacterial resistance: Kanamycin, 50 μg/mL
  Growth temperature: 37°C
  Growth strain: DH5alpha
  Growth instructions: chloramphenicol ( 5 µg/ml) resistant when integrated to B. subtilis genome
  Copy number: Low Copy
Gene/Insert 1
  Gene/Insert name: quorum sensing regulator rhlR
  Insert size (bp): 720
  Entrez Gene: rhlR (a.k.a. PA3477)
  Promoter: PftsH
  Cloning method: Restriction Enzyme; 5′ cloning site BbsI (destroyed during cloning); 3′ cloning site BbsI (destroyed during cloning)
  Sequencing primers: 5′ NULL; 3′ AGATCTTCATCACCGAAACGC
Gene/Insert 2
  Gene/Insert name: GFP
  Insert size (bp): 717
  Promoter: Synthetic promoter PRhl0L0L12
  Cloning method: Restriction Enzyme; 5′ cloning site BbsI (destroyed during cloning); 3′ cloning site BbsI (destroyed during cloning)
  Sequencing primers: 5′ GACAAATCCGCCGCTCTAG
Terms and licenses: Academic/Nonprofit Terms; Industry Terms: Not Available to Industry
How to cite: pMZ3012 was a gift from Lauren Andrews (Addgene plasmid # 204400 ; http://n2t.net/addgene:204400 ; RRID:Addgene_204400)
